Addgene plasmid #113954: pCEP4-HA-Flag-natT1R2 ECD
Purpose: mammalian expression plasmid for FLAG-tagged human T1R2 extracellular domain with signal peptide of influenza hemagglutinin
Depositing lab: Erik Procko. Depositing organization: University of Illinois at Urbana-Champaign. Publication: Structural architecture of a dimeric class C GPCR based on co-trafficking of sweet taste receptor subunits. Park J, Selvam B, Sanematsu K, Shigemura N, Shukla D, Procko E. J Biol Chem. 2019 Feb 5. pii: RA118.006173. doi: 10.1074/jbc.RA118.006173. PubMed 30723160.
Backbone
  Vector backbone: pCEP4
  Backbone manufacturer: invitrogen
  Backbone size w/o insert (bp): 10393
  Vector type: Mammalian Expression
  Selectable markers: Hygromycin
Growth in bacteria
  Bacterial resistance: Ampicillin, 100 μg/mL
  Growth temperature: 37°C
  Growth strain: DH5alpha
  Copy number: High Copy
Gene/Insert
  Gene/Insert name: T1R2 (alt names: natT1R2; hT1R2)
  Species: H. sapiens (human)
  Insert size (bp): 1737
  Mutation: residues 22-568
  GenBank ID: NM_152232.2
  Entrez Gene: TAS1R2 (a.k.a. GPR71, T1R2, TR2)
  Promoter: cmv
  Tag / fusion protein: Signal/leader sequence from influenza hemagglutinin (HA) (N terminal on insert); FLAG (N terminal on insert)
  Cloning method: Restriction Enzyme; 5′ cloning site NheI (not destroyed); 3′ cloning site XhoI (not destroyed)
  Sequencing primers: 5′ CMV_fwd; 3′ EBV_rev
Terms and licenses: Academic/Nonprofit Terms; Industry Terms: Not Available to Industry
How to cite: pCEP4-HA-Flag-natT1R2 ECD was a gift from Erik Procko (Addgene plasmid # 113954 ; http://n2t.net/addgene:113954 ; RRID:Addgene_113954)
