[The description below was written by a language model from this plasmid's Addgene catalogue record and pLannotate feature annotations shown in this document.]
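Description:
pCEP4-HA-Flag-natT1R2 ECD is a mammalian expression plasmid built on the Invitrogen pCEP4 episomal backbone, with a full depositor sequence of about 12.1 kb. In E. coli it is propagated through a high-copy ColE1/pUC-type origin and selected with ampicillin via the β-lactamase gene. For mammalian cells the backbone carries the Epstein-Barr virus oriP origin together with the EBNA1 coding sequence, which allow the plasmid to replicate and persist as an extrachromosomal episome in permissive cells. It also carries a hygromycin resistance cassette driven by the HSV thymidine kinase promoter and terminated by the HSV TK polyadenylation signal. Several short annotated fragments (rop, TcR, tet promoter, SV40 large T, and herpesvirus gL, gH and BRRF2 pieces) appear to be remnants of the backbone's construction, not functional genes.

The payload is the extracellular domain of the human sweet taste receptor subunit T1R2 (TAS1R2), residues 22–568, cloned between NheI and XhoI sites. The "nat" in the name may indicate the native coding sequence, but the record does not explain it. Expression is driven by the CMV immediate-early enhancer and promoter and terminated by the SV40 poly(A) signal. The receptor's own signal peptide is replaced by the influenza hemagglutinin leader, which directs the protein into the secretory pathway, followed by an N-terminal FLAG epitope for detection. The annotation tool labels the short tag as a 3xFLAG fragment and matches the insert to a baboon ortholog, but the catalogue entry specifies a FLAG tag and a human sequence. The associated work examined the architecture of the dimeric class C GPCR sweet taste receptor through co-trafficking of its subunits, so this isolated domain construct presumably served in those experiments.
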