Features (pLannotate 1.2.2; 20 found; start..end, strand, type, name):
     14..148     -  polyA_signal   SV40 poly(A) signal: SV40 polyadenylation signal
    171..253     -  CDS            large T antigen (fragment): large T antigen from SV40 (simian virus 40)
    256..296     +  CDS            rop (fragment): Rop protein, which maintains plasmids at low copy number; rop
    898..2687    -  rep_origin     oriP: Epstein-Barr virus oriP replication origin (Yates et al., 2000)
   2692..2910    -  CDS            gL (fragment): GL_EBVB9 - Experimental evidence at protein level: Swiss-Prot protein existence level 1. The heterodimer glycoprotein H-glycoprotein L is required for the fusion of viral and plasma membranes leading to virus entry into the host cell. Acts as a functional inhibitor of gH and maintains gH in an inhibited form. Upon binding to host integrins, gL dissociates from gH leading to activation of the viral fusion glycoproteins gB and gH. Fusion of EBV with B-lymphocytes requires the additional receptor- binding protein gp42, which forms a complex with gH/gL. The heterodimer gH/gL targets also host EPHA
   2993..4918    -  CDS            EBNA1: Epstein-Barr nuclear antigen 1, also known as EBNA-1 crucial for latent viral infection, and for episomal amplification of vectors containing the oriP origin (Okita et al., 2013)
   4956..5300    -  CDS            BRRF2_EBVB9 (fragment): Protein inferred from homology: Swiss-Prot protein existence level 3. From Epstein-Barr virus (strain B95-8) (HHV-4) (Human herpesvirus 4).
   5303..5326    -  promoter       tet promoter (fragment): E. coli promoter for tetracycline efflux protein gene
   5439..5543    +  promoter       AmpR promoter: bla
   5544..6404    +  CDS            AmpR: β-lactamase; bla; confers resistance to ampicillin, carbenicillin, and related antibiotics
   6575..7163    +  rep_origin     ori: high-copy-number ColE1/pMB1/pBR322/pUC origin of replication
   7353..7697    -  CDS            TcR (fragment): tetracycline efflux protein; tet; confers resistance to tetracycline
   7780..7925    +  promoter       HSV TK promoter: herpes simplex virus thymidine kinase promoter
   7965..8990    +  CDS            HygR: aminoglycoside phosphotransferase from E. coli; aph(4)-Ia; confers resistance to hygromycin
   9055..9103    +  polyA_signal   HSV TK poly(A) signal: herpes simplex virus thymidine kinase polyadenylation signal (Cole and Stacy, 1985)
   9303..9527    +  CDS            gH (fragment): GH_HHV11 - Experimental evidence at protein level: Swiss-Prot protein existence level 1. The heterodimer glycoprotein H-glycoprotein L is required for the fusion of viral and plasma membranes leading to virus entry into the host cell. Following initial binding to host receptor, membrane fusion is mediated by the fusion machinery composed of gB and the heterodimer gH/gL. May also be involved in the fusion between the virion envelope and the outer nuclear membrane during virion morphogenesis. From Human herpesvirus 1 (strain 17) (HHV-1) (Human herpes simplex virus 1).
   9756..10135   +  enhancer       CMV enhancer: human cytomegalovirus immediate early enhancer
  10137..10336   +  promoter       CMV promoter: human cytomegalovirus (CMV) immediate early promoter
  10441..10458   +  CDS            3xFLAG (fragment): three tandem FLAG® epitope tags, followed by an enterokinase cleavage site
  10481..12118   +  CDS            TAS1R2 (fragment): TS1R2_PAPHA - Experimental evidence at transcript level: Swiss-Prot protein existence level 2. Putative taste receptor. TAS1R2/TAS1R3 recognizes diverse natural and synthetic sweeteners (By similarity). From Papio hamadryas (Hamadryas baboon).
>Addgene plasmid #113954 | pCEP4-HA-Flag-natT1R2 ECD | depositor full sequence | sequence record 215168 | pCEP4-HA-Flag-natT1R2 ECD sequence 12130 bps
GCCGGCAAGGCCGGATCCAGACATGATAAGATACATTGATGAGTTTGGACAAACCACAACTAGAATGCAG
TGAAAAAAATGCTTTATTTGTGAAATTTGTGATGCTATTGCTTTATTTGTAACCATTATAAGCTGCAATA
AACAAGTTAACAACAACAATTGCATTCATTTTATGTTTCAGGTTCAGGGGGAGGTGGGGAGGTTTTTTAA
AGCAAGTAAAACCTCTACAAATGTGGTATGGCTGATTATGATCCGGCTGCCTCGCGCGTTTCGGTGATGA
CGGTGAAAACCTCTGACACATGCAGCTCCCGGAGACGGTCACAGCTTGTCTGTAAGCGGATGCCGGGAGC
AGACAAGCCCGTCAGGGCGCGTCAGCGGGTGTTGGCGGGTGTCGGGGCGCAGCCATGACCGGTCGACTCT
AGAGCCCCGCCGCCGGACGAACTAAACCTGACTACGGCATCTCTGCCCCTTCTTCGCTGGTACGAGGAGC
GCTTTTGTTTTGTATTCGGGGCAGTGCATGTAATCCCTTCAGTTGGTTGGTACAACTTGCCAACTGGGCC
CTGTTCCACATGTGACACGGGGGGGGACCAAACACAAAGGGGTTCTCTGACTGTAGTTGACATCCTTATA
AATGGATGTGCACATTTGCCAACACTGAGTGGCTTTCATCCTGGAGCAGACTTTGCATGCTGTGGACTGC
AACACAACATTGCCTTTATGTGTAACTCTTGGCTGAAGCTCTTACACCAATGCTGGGGGACATGTACCTC
CCAGGGGCCCAGGAAGACTACGGGAGGCTACACCAACGTCAATCAGAGGGGCCTGTGTAGCTACCGATAA
GCGGACCCTCAAGAGGGCATTAGCAATAGTGTTTATAAGGCCCCCTTGTTAACCCTAAACGGGTAGCATA
TGCTTCCCGGGTAGTAGTATATACTATCCAGACTAACCCTAATTCAATAGCATATGTTACCCAACGGGAA
GCATATGCTATCGAATTAGGGTTAGTAAAAGGGTCCTAAGGAACAGCGATATCTCCCACCCCATGAGCTG
TCACGGTTTTATTTACATGGGGTCAGGATTCCACGAGGGTAGTGAACCATTTTAGTCACAAGGGCAGTGG
CTGAAGATCAAGGAGCGGGCAGTGAACTCTCCTGAATCTTCGCCTGCTTCTTCATTCTCCTTCGTTTAGC
TAATAGAATAACTGCTGAGTTGTGAACAGTAAGGTGTATGTGAGGTGCTCGAAAACAAGGTTTCAGGTGA
CGCCCCCAGAATAAAATTTGGACGGGGGGTTCAGTGGTGGCATTGTGCTATGACACCAATATAACCCTCA
CAAACCCCTTGGGCAATAAATACTAGTGTAGGAATGAAACATTCTGAATATCTTTAACAATAGAAATCCA
TGGGGTGGGGACAAGCCGTAAAGACTGGATGTCCATCTCACACGAATTTATGGCTATGGGCAACACATAA
TCCTAGTGCAATATGATACTGGGGTTATTAAGATGTGTCCCAGGCAGGGACCAAGACAGGTGAACCATGT
TGTTACACTCTATTTGTAACAAGGGGAAAGAGAGTGGACGCCGACAGCAGCGGACTCCACTGGTTGTCTC
TAACACCCCCGAAAATTAAACGGGGCTCCACGCCAATGGGGCCCATAAACAAAGACAAGTGGCCACTCTT
TTTTTTGAAATTGTGGAGTGGGGGCACGCGTCAGCCCCCACACGCCGCCCTGCGGTTTTGGACTGTAAAA
TAAGGGTGTAATAACTTGGCTGATTGTAACCCCGCTAACCACTGCGGTCAAACCACTTGCCCACAAAACC
ACTAATGGCACCCCGGGGAATACCTGCATAAGTAGGTGGGCGGGCCAAGATAGGGGCGCGATTGCTGCGA
TCTGGAGGACAAATTACACACACTTGCGCCTGAGCGCCAAGCACAGGGTTGTTGGTCCTCATATTCACGA
GGTCGCTGAGAGCACGGTGGGCTAATGTTGCCATGGGTAGCATATACTACCCAAATATCTGGATAGCATA
TGCTATCCTAATCTATATCTGGGTAGCATAGGCTATCCTAATCTATATCTGGGTAGCATATGCTATCCTA
ATCTATATCTGGGTAGTATATGCTATCCTAATTTATATCTGGGTAGCATAGGCTATCCTAATCTATATCT
GGGTAGCATATGCTATCCTAATCTATATCTGGGTAGTATATGCTATCCTAATCTGTATCCGGGTAGCATA
TGCTATCCTAATAGAGATTAGGGTAGTATATGCTATCCTAATTTATATCTGGGTAGCATATACTACCCAA
ATATCTGGATAGCATATGCTATCCTAATCTATATCTGGGTAGCATATGCTATCCTAATCTATATCTGGGT
AGCATAGGCTATCCTAATCTATATCTGGGTAGCATATGCTATCCTAATCTATATCTGGGTAGTATATGCT
ATCCTAATTTATATCTGGGTAGCATAGGCTATCCTAATCTATATCTGGGTAGCATATGCTATCCTAATCT
ATATCTGGGTAGTATATGCTATCCTAATCTGTATCCGGGTAGCATATGCTATCCTCATGCATATACAGTC
AGCATATGATACCCAGTAGTAGAGTGGGAGTGCTATCCTTTGCATATGCCGCCACCTCCCAAGGGGGCGT
GAATTTTCGCTGCTTGTCCTTTTCCTGCATGCTGGTTGCTCCCATTCTTAGGTGAATTTAAGGAGGCCAG
GCTAAAGCCGTCGCATGTCTGATTGCTCACCAGGTAAATGTCGCTAATGTTTTCCAACGCGAGAAGGTGT
TGAGCGCGGAGCTGAGTGACGTGACAACATGGGTATGCCCAATTGCCCCATGTTGGGAGGACGAAAATGG
TGACAAGACAGATGGCCAGAAATACACCAACAGCACGCATGATGTCTACTGGGGATTTATTCTTTAGTGC
GGGGGAATACACGGCTTTTAATACGATTGAGGGCGTCTCCTAACAAGTTACATCACTCCTGCCCTTCCTC
ACCCTCATCTCCATCACCTCCTTCATCTCCGTCATCTCCGTCATCACCCTCCGCGGCAGCCCCTTCCACC
ATAGGTGGAAACCAGGGAGGCAAATCTACTCCATCGTCAAAGCTGCACACAGTCACCCTGATATTGCAGG
TAGGAGCGGGCTTTGTCATAACAAGGTCCTTAATCGCATCCTTCAAAACCTCAGCAAATATATGAGTTTG
TAAAAAGACCATGAAATAACAGACAATGGACTCCCTTAGCGGGCCAGGTTGTGGGCCGGGTCCAGGGGCC
ATTCCAAAGGGGAGACGACTCAATGGTGTAAGACGACATTGTGGAATAGCAAGGGCAGTTCCTCGCCTTA
GGTTGTAAAGGGAGGTCTTACTACCTCCATATACGAACACACCGGCGACCCAAGTTCCTTCGTCGGTAGT
CCTTTCTACGTGACTCCTAGCCAGGAGAGCTCTTAAACCTTCTGCAATGTTCTCAAATTTCGGGTTGGAA
CCTCCTTGACCACGATGCTTTCCAAACCACCCTCCTTTTTTGCGCCTGCCTCCATCACCCTGACCCCGGG
GTCCAGTGCTTGGGCCTTCTCCTGGGTCATCTGCGGGGCCCTGCTCTATCGCTCCCGGGGGCACGTCAGG
CTCACCATCTGGGCCACCTTCTTGGTGGTATTCAAAATAATCGGCTTCCCCTACAGGGTGGAAAAATGGC
CTTCTACCTGGAGGGGGCCTGCGCGGTGGAGACCCGGATGATGATGACTGACTACTGGGACTCCTGGGCC
TCTTTTCTCCACGTCCACGACCTCTCCCCCTGGCTCTTTCACGACTTCCCCCCCTGGCTCTTTCACGTCC
TCTACCCCGGCGGCCTCCACTACCTCCTCGACCCCGGCCTCCACTACCTCCTCGACCCCGGCCTCCACTG
CCTCCTCGACCCCGGCCTCCACCTCCTGCTCCTGCCCCTCCTGCTCCTGCCCCTCCTCCTGCTCCTGCCC
CTCCTGCCCCTCCTGCTCCTGCCCCTCCTGCCCCTCCTGCTCCTGCCCCTCCTGCCCCTCCTGCTCCTGC
CCCTCCTGCCCCTCCTCCTGCTCCTGCCCCTCCTGCCCCTCCTCCTGCTCCTGCCCCTCCTGCCCCTCCT
GCTCCTGCCCCTCCTGCCCCTCCTGCTCCTGCCCCTCCTGCCCCTCCTGCTCCTGCCCCTCCTGCTCCTG
CCCCTCCTGCTCCTGCCCCTCCTGCTCCTGCCCCTCCTGCCCCTCCTGCCCCTCCTCCTGCTCCTGCCCC
TCCTGCTCCTGCCCCTCCTGCCCCTCCTGCCCCTCCTGCTCCTGCCCCTCCTCCTGCTCCTGCCCCTCCT
GCCCCTCCTGCCCCTCCTCCTGCTCCTGCCCCTCCTGCCCCTCCTCCTGCTCCTGCCCCTCCTCCTGCTC
CTGCCCCTCCTGCCCCTCCTGCCCCTCCTCCTGCTCCTGCCCCTCCTGCCCCTCCTCCTGCTCCTGCCCC
TCCTCCTGCTCCTGCCCCTCCTGCCCCTCCTGCCCCTCCTCCTGCTCCTGCCCCTCCTCCTGCTCCTGCC
CCTCCTGCCCCTCCTGCCCCTCCTGCCCCTCCTCCTGCTCCTGCCCCTCCTCCTGCTCCTGCCCCTCCTG
CTCCTGCCCCTCCCGCTCCTGCTCCTGCTCCTGTTCCACCGTGGGTCCCTTTGCAGCCAATGCAACTTGG
ACGTTTTTGGGGTCTCCGGACACCATCTCTATGTCTTGGCCCTGATCCTGAGCCGCCCGGGGCTCCTGGT
CTTCCGCCTCCTCGTCCTCGTCCTCTTCCCCGTCCTCGTCCATGGTTATCACCCCCTCTTCTTTGAGGTC
CACTGCCGCCGGAGCCTTCTGGTCCAGATGTGTCTCCCTTCTCTCCTAGGCCATTTCCAGGTCCTGTACC
TGGCCCCTCGTCAGACATGATTCACACTAAAAGAGATCAATAGACATCTTTATTAGACGACGCTCAGTGA
ATACAGGGAGTGCAGACTCCTGCCCCCTCCAACAGCCCCCCCACCCTCATCCCCTTCATGGTCGCTGTCA
GACAGATCCAGGTCTGAAAATTCCCCATCCTCCGAACCATCCTCGTCCTCATCACCAATTACTCGCAGCC
CGGAAAACTCCCGCTGAACATCCTCAAGATTTGCGTCCTGAGCCTCAAGCCAGGCCTCAAATTCCTCGTC
CCCCTTTTTGCTGGACGGTAGGGATGGGGATTCTCGGGACCCCTCCTCTTCCTCTTCAAGGTCACCAGAC
AGAGATGCTACTGGGGCAACGGAAGAAAAGCTGGGTGCGGCCTGTGAGGATCAGCTTATCGATGATAAGC
TGTCAAACATGAGAATTCTTGAAGACGAAAGGGCCTCGTGATACGCCTATTTTTATAGGTTAATGTCATG
ATAATAATGGTTTCTTAGACGTCAGGTGGCACTTTTCGGGGAAATGTGCGCGGAACCCCTATTTGTTTAT
TTTTCTAAATACATTCAAATATGTATCCGCTCATGAGACAATAACCCTGATAAATGCTTCAATAATATTG
AAAAAGGAAGAGTATGAGTATTCAACATTTCCGTGTCGCCCTTATTCCCTTTTTTGCGGCATTTTGCCTT
CCTGTTTTTGCTCACCCAGAAACGCTGGTGAAAGTAAAAGATGCTGAAGATCAGTTGGGTGCACGAGTGG
GTTACATCGAACTGGATCTCAACAGCGGTAAGATCCTTGAGAGTTTTCGCCCCGAAGAACGTTTTCCAAT
GATGAGCACTTTTAAAGTTCTGCTATGTGGCGCGGTATTATCCCGTGTTGACGCCGGGCAAGAGCAACTC
GGTCGCCGCATACACTATTCTCAGAATGACTTGGTTGAGTACTCACCAGTCACAGAAAAGCATCTTACGG
ATGGCATGACAGTAAGAGAATTATGCAGTGCTGCCATAACCATGAGTGATAACACTGCGGCCAACTTACT
TCTGACAACGATCGGAGGACCGAAGGAGCTAACCGCTTTTTTGCACAACATGGGGGATCATGTAACTCGC
CTTGATCGTTGGGAACCGGAGCTGAATGAAGCCATACCAAACGACGAGCGTGACACCACGATGCCTGCAG
CAATGGCAACAACGTTGCGCAAACTATTAACTGGCGAACTACTTACTCTAGCTTCCCGGCAACAATTAAT
AGACTGGATGGAGGCGGATAAAGTTGCAGGACCACTTCTGCGCTCGGCCCTTCCGGCTGGCTGGTTTATT
GCTGATAAATCTGGAGCCGGTGAGCGTGGGTCTCGCGGTATCATTGCAGCACTGGGGCCAGATGGTAAGC
CCTCCCGTATCGTAGTTATCTACACGACGGGGAGTCAGGCAACTATGGATGAACGAAATAGACAGATCGC
TGAGATAGGTGCCTCACTGATTAAGCATTGGTAACTGTCAGACCAAGTTTACTCATATATACTTTAGATT
GATTTAAAACTTCATTTTTAATTTAAAAGGATCTAGGTGAAGATCCTTTTTGATAATCTCATGACCAAAA
TCCCTTAACGTGAGTTTTCGTTCCACTGAGCGTCAGACCCCGTAGAAAAGATCAAAGGATCTTCTTGAGA
TCCTTTTTTTCTGCGCGTAATCTGCTGCTTGCAAACAAAAAAACCACCGCTACCAGCGGTGGTTTGTTTG
CCGGATCAAGAGCTACCAACTCTTTTTCCGAAGGTAACTGGCTTCAGCAGAGCGCAGATACCAAATACTG
TCCTTCTAGTGTAGCCGTAGTTAGGCCACCACTTCAAGAACTCTGTAGCACCGCCTACATACCTCGCTCT
GCTAATCCTGTTACCAGTGGCTGCTGCCAGTGGCGATAAGTCGTGTCTTACCGGGTTGGACTCAAGACGA
TAGTTACCGGATAAGGCGCAGCGGTCGGGCTGAACGGGGGGTTCGTGCACACAGCCCAGCTTGGAGCGAA
CGACCTACACCGAACTGAGATACCTACAGCGTGAGCTATGAGAAAGCGCCACGCTTCCCGAAGGGAGAAA
GGCGGACAGGTATCCGGTAAGCGGCAGGGTCGGAACAGGAGAGCGCACGAGGGAGCTTCCAGGGGGAAAC
GCCTGGTATCTTTATAGTCCTGTCGGGTTTCGCCACCTCTGACTTGAGCGTCGATTTTTGTGATGCTCGT
CAGGGGGGCGGAGCCTATGGAAAAACGCCAGCAACGCGGCCTTTTTACGGTTCCTGGCCTTTTGCTGCGC
CGCGTGCGGCTGCTGGAGATGGCGGACGCGATGGATATGTTCTGCCAAGGGTTGGTTTGCGCATTCACAG
TTCTCCGCAAGAATTGATTGGCTCCAATTCTTGGAGTGGTGAATCCGTTAGCGAGGTGCCGCCGGCTTCC
ATTCAGGTCGAGGTGGCCCGGCTCCATGCACCGCGACGCAACGCGGGGAGGCAGACAAGGTATAGGGCGG
CGCCTACAATCCATGCCAACCCGTTCCATGTGCTCGCCGAGGCGGCATAAATCGCCGTGACGATCAGCGG
TCCAGTGATCGAAGTTAGGCTGGTAAGAGCCGCGAGCGATCCTTGAAGCTGTCCCTGATGGTCGTCATCT
ACCTGCCTGGACAGCATGGCCTGCAACGCGGGCATCCCGATGCCGCCGGAAGCGAGAAGAATCATAATGG
GGAAGGCCATCCAGCCTCGCGTCGCGAACGCCAGCAAGACGTAGCCCAGCGCGTCGGCCGCCATGCCCTG
CTTCATCCCCGTGGCCCGTTGCTCGCGTTTGCTGGCGGTGTCCCCGGAAGAAATATATTTGCATGTCTTT
AGTTCTATGATGACACAAACCCCGCCCAGCGTCTTGTCATTGGCGAATTCGAACACGCAGATGCAGTCGG
GGCGGCGCGGTCCCAGGTCCACTTCGCATATTAAGGTGACGCGTGTGGCCTCGAACACCGAGCGACCCTG
CAGCGACCCGCTTAACAGCGTCAACAGCGTGCCGCAGATCCCGGGCAATGAGATATGAAAAAGCCTGAAC
TCACCGCGACGTCTGTCGAGAAGTTTCTGATCGAAAAGTTCGACAGCGTCTCCGACCTGATGCAGCTCTC
GGAGGGCGAAGAATCTCGTGCTTTCAGCTTCGATGTAGGAGGGCGTGGATATGTCCTGCGGGTAAATAGC
TGCGCCGATGGTTTCTACAAAGATCGTTATGTTTATCGGCACTTTGCATCGGCCGCGCTCCCGATTCCGG
AAGTGCTTGACATTGGGGAATTCAGCGAGAGCCTGACCTATTGCATCTCCCGCCGTGCACAGGGTGTCAC
GTTGCAAGACCTGCCTGAAACCGAACTGCCCGCTGTTCTGCAGCCGGTCGCGGAGGCCATGGATGCGATC
GCTGCGGCCGATCTTAGCCAGACGAGCGGGTTCGGCCCATTCGGACCGCAAGGAATCGGTCAATACACTA
CATGGCGTGATTTCATATGCGCGATTGCTGATCCCCATGTGTATCACTGGCAAACTGTGATGGACGACAC
CGTCAGTGCGTCCGTCGCGCAGGCTCTCGATGAGCTGATGCTTTGGGCCGAGGACTGCCCCGAAGTCCGG
CACCTCGTGCACGCGGATTTCGGCTCCAACAATGTCCTGACGGACAATGGCCGCATAACAGCGGTCATTG
ACTGGAGCGAGGCGATGTTCGGGGATTCCCAATACGAGGTCGCCAACATCTTCTTCTGGAGGCCGTGGTT
GGCTTGTATGGAGCAGCAGACGCGCTACTTCGAGCGGAGGCATCCGGAGCTTGCAGGATCGCCGCGGCTC
CGGGCGTATATGCTCCGCATTGGTCTTGACCAACTCTATCAGAGCTTGGTTGACGGCAATTTCGATGATG
CAGCTTGGGCGCAGGGTCGATGCGACGCAATCGTCCGATCCGGAGCCGGGACTGTCGGGCGTACACAAAT
CGCCCGCAGAAGCGCGGCCGTCTGGACCGATGGCTGTGTAGAAGTACTCGCCGATAGTGGAAACCGACGC
CCCAGCACTCGTCCGAGGGCAAAGGAATAGGGGAGATGGGGGAGGCTAACTGAAACACGGAAGGAGACAA
TACCGGAAGGAACCCGCGCTATGACGGCAATAAAAAGACAGAATAAAACGCACGGGTGTTGGGTCGTTTG
TTCATAAACGCGGGGTTCGGTCCCAGGGCTGGCACTCTGTCGATACCCCACCGAGACCCCATTGGGGCCA
ATACGCCCGCGTTTCTTCCTTTTCCCCACCCCACCCCCCAAGTTCGGGTGAAGGCCCAGGGCTCGCAGCC
AACGTCGGGGCGGCAGGCCCTGCCATAGCCACTGGCCCCGTGGGTTAGGGACGGGGTCCCCCATGGGGAA
TGGTTTATGGTTCGTGGGGGTTATTATTTTGGGCGTTGCGTGGGGTCTGGTCCACGACTGGACTGAGCAG
ACAGACCCATGGTTTTTGGATGGCCTGGGCATGGACCGCATGTACTGGCGCGACACGAACACCGGGCGTC
TGTGGCTGCCAAACACCCCCGACCCCCAAAAACCACCGCGCGGATTTCTGGCGTGCCAAGCTAGTCGACC
AATTCTCATGTTTGACAGCTTATCATCGCAGATCCGGGCAACGTTGTTGCATTGCTGCAGGCGCAGAACT
GGTAGGTATGGAAGATCTATACATTGAATCAATATTGGCAATTAGCCATATTAGTCATTGGTTATATAGC
ATAAATCAATATTGGCTATTGGCCATTGCATACGTTGTATCTATATCATAATATGTACATTTATATTGGC
TCATGTCCAATATGACCGCCATGTTGACATTGATTATTGACTAGTTATTAATAGTAATCAATTACGGGGT
CATTAGTTCATAGCCCATATATGGAGTTCCGCGTTACATAACTTACGGTAAATGGCCCGCCTGGCTGACC
GCCCAACGACCCCCGCCCATTGACGTCAATAATGACGTATGTTCCCATAGTAACGCCAATAGGGACTTTC
CATTGACGTCAATGGGTGGAGTATTTACGGTAAACTGCCCACTTGGCAGTACATCAAGTGTATCATATGC
CAAGTCCGCCCCCTATTGACGTCAATGACGGTAAATGGCCCGCCTGGCATTATGCCCAGTACATGACCTT
ACGGGACTTTCCTACTTGGCAGTACATCTACGTATTAGTCATCGCTATTACCATGGTGATGCGGTTTTGG
CAGTACACCAATGGGCGTGGATAGCGGTTTGACTCACGGGGATTTCCAAGTCTCCACCCCATTGACGTCA
ATGGGAGTTTGTTTTGGCACCAAAATCAACGGGACTTTCCAAAATGTCGTAATAACCCCGCCCCGTTGAC
GCAAATGGGCGGTAGGCGTGTACGGTGGGAGGTCTATATAAGCAGAGCTCGTTTAGTGAACCGTCAGATC
TCTAGAAGCTGGGTACCAGCTGCTAGCGCCACCATGAAGACCATCATCGCCCTGAGCTACATCTTCTGCC
TGGTGTTCGCCGACTACAAGGATGACGACGACGGCAGCCCCGGAGGAGCTGCTGAGAACTCGGACTTCTA
CCTGCCTGGGGATTACCTCCTGGGTGGCCTCTTCTCCCTCCATGCCAACATGAAGGGCATTGTTCACCTT
AACTTCCTGCAGGTGCCCATGTGCAAGGAGTATGAAGTGAAGGTGATAGGCTACAACCTCATGCAGGCCA
TGCGCTTTGCGGTGGAGGAGATCAACAATGACAGCAGCCTGCTGCCTGGTGTGCTGCTGGGCTATGAGAT
CGTGGATGTGTGCTACATCTCCAACAATGTCCAGCCGGTGCTCTACTTCCTGGCACACGAGGACAACCTC
CTTCCCATCCAAGAGGACTACAGTAACTACATTTCCCGTGTGGTGGCTGTCATTGGCCCTGACAACTCCG
AGTCTGTCATGACTGTGGCCAACTTCCTCTCCCTATTTCTCCTTCCACAGATCACCTACAGCGCCATCAG
CGATGAGCTGCGAGACAAGGTGCGCTTCCCGGCTTTGCTGCGTACCACACCCAGCGCCGACCACCACATC
GAGGCCATGGTGCAGCTGATGCTGCACTTCCGCTGGAACTGGATCATTGTGCTGGTGAGCAGCGACACCT
ATGGCCGCGACAATGGCCAGCTGCTTGGCGAGCGCGTGGCCCGGCGCGACATCTGCATCGCCTTCCAGGA
GACGCTGCCCACACTGCAGCCCAACCAGAACATGACGTCAGAGGAGCGCCAGCGCCTGGTGACCATTGTG
GACAAGCTGCAGCAGAGCACAGCGCGCGTCGTGGTCGTGTTCTCGCCCGACCTGACCCTGTACCACTTCT
TCAATGAGGTGCTGCGCCAGAACTTCACTGGCGCCGTGTGGATCGCCTCCGAGTCCTGGGCCATCGACCC
GGTCCTGCACAACCTCACGGAGCTGCGCCACTTGGGCACCTTCCTGGGCATCACCATCCAGAGCGTGCCC
ATCCCGGGCTTCAGTGAGTTCCGCGAGTGGGGCCCACAGGCTGGGCCGCCACCCCTCAGCAGGACCAGCC
AGAGCTATACCTGCAACCAGGAGTGCGACAACTGCCTGAACGCCACCTTGTCCTTCAACACCATTCTCAG
GCTCTCTGGGGAGCGTGTCGTCTACAGCGTGTACTCTGCGGTCTATGCTGTGGCCCATGCCCTGCACAGC
CTCCTCGGCTGTGACAAAAGCACCTGCACCAAGAGGGTGGTCTACCCCTGGCAGCTGCTTGAGGAGATCT
GGAAGGTCAACTTCACTCTCCTGGACCACCAAATCTTCTTCGACCCGCAAGGGGACGTGGCTCTGCACTT
GGAGATTGTCCAGTGGCAATGGGACCGGAGCCAGAATCCCTTCCAGAGCGTCGCCTCCTACTACCCCCTG
CAGCGACAGCTGAAGAACATCCAAGACATCTCCTGGCACACCATCAACAACACGATCCCTATGTCCATGT
GTTCCAAGAGGTGCCAGTCAGGGCAAAAGAAGAAGCCTGTGGGCATCCACGTCTGCTGCTTCGAGTGCAT
CGACTGCCTTCCCGGCACCTTCCTCAACCACACTGAAGATGAATATGAATGCCAGGCCTGCCCGAATAAC
GAGTGGTCCTACCAGAGTGAGACCTCCTGCTTCAAGCGGCAGCTGGTCTTCCTGGAATGGCATGAGGCAC
CCACCATCGCTTAGCTCGAG
