>Addgene plasmid #113954 | pCEP4-HA-Flag-natT1R2 ECD | addgene partial sequence | sequence record 224123 | Addgene Partial NGS Result
GCCCTGCTTCATCCCCGTGGCCCGTTGCTCGCGTTTGCTGGCGGTGTCCCCGGAAGAAATATATTTGCAT
GTCTTTAGTTCTATGATGACACAAACCCCGCCCAGCGTCTTGTCATTGGCGAATTCGAACACGCAGATGC
AGTCGGGGCGGCGCGGTCCGAGGTCCACTTCGCATATTAAGGTGACGCGTGTGGCCTCGAACACCGAGCG
ACCCTGCAGCGACCCGCTTAACAGCGTCAACAGCGTGCCGCAGATCCCGGGGGGCAATGAGATATGAAAA
AGCCTGAACTCACCGCGACGTCTGTCGAGAAGTTTCTGATCGAAAAGTTCGACAGCGTCTCCGACCTGAT
GCAGCTCTCGGAGGGCGAAGAATCTCGTGCTTTCAGCTTCGATGTAGGAGGGCGTGGATATGTCCTGCGG
GTAAATAGCTGCGCCGATGGTTTCTACAAAGATCGTTATGTTTATCGGCACTTTGCATCGGCCGCGCTCC
CGATTCCGGAAGTGCTTGACATTGGGGAATTCAGCGAGAGCCTGACCTATTGCATCTCCCGCCGTGCACA
GGGTGTCACGTTGCAAGACCTGCCTGAAACCGAACTGCCCGCTGTTCTGCAGCCGGTCGCGGAGGCCATG
GATGCGATCGCTGCGGCCGATCTTAGCCAGACGAGCGGGTTCGGCCCATTCGGACCGCAAGGAATCGGTC
AATACACTACATGGCGTGATTTCATATGCGCGATTGCTGATCCCCATGTGTATCACTGGCAAACTGTGAT
GGACGACACCGTCAGTGCGTCCGTCGCGCAGGCTCTCGATGAGCTGATGCTTTGGGCCGAGGACTGCCCC
GAAGTCCGGCACCTCGTGCACGCGGATTTCGGCTCCAACAATGTCCTGACGGACAATGGCCGCATAACAG
CGGTCATTGACTGGAGCGAGGCGATGTTCGGGGATTCCCAATACGAGGTCGCCAACATCTTCTTCTGGAG
GCCGTGGTTGGCTTGTATGGAGCAGCAGACGCGCTACTTCGAGCGGAGGCATCCGGAGCTTGCAGGATCG
CCGCGGCTCCGGGCGTATATGCTCCGCATTGGTCTTGACCAACTCTATCAGAGCTTGGTTGACGGCAATT
TCGATGATGCAGCTTGGGCGCAGGGTCGATGCGACGCAATCGTCCGATCCGGAGCCGGGACTGTCGGGCG
TACACAAATCGCCCGCAGAAGCGCGGCCGTCTGGACCGATGGCTGTGTAGAAGTACTCGCCGATAGTGGA
AACCGACGCCCCAGCACTCGTCCGGATCGGGAGATGGGGGAGGCTAACTGAAACACGGAAGGAGACAATA
CCGGAAGGAACCCGCGCTATGACGGCAATAAAAAGACAGAATAAAACGCACGGGTGTTGGGTCGTTTGTT
CATAAACGCGGGGTTCGGTCCCAGGGCTGGCACTCTGTCGATACCCCACCGAGACCCCATTGGGGCCAAT
ACGCCCGCGTTTCTTCCTTTTCCCCACCCCACCCCCCAAGTTCGGGTGAAGGCCCAGGGCTCGCAGCCAA
CGTCGGGGCGGCAGGCCCTGCCATAGCCACTGGCCCCGTGGGTTAGGGACGGGGTCCCCCATGGGGAATG
GTTTATGGTTCGTGGGGGTTATTATTTTGGGCGTTGCGTGGGGTCAGGTCCACGACTGGACTGAGCAGAC
AGACCCATGGTTTTTGGATGGCCTGGGCATGGACCGCATGTACTGGCGCGACACGAACACCGGGCGTCTG
TGGCTGCCAAACACCCCCGACCCCCAAAAACCACCGCGCGGATTTCTGGCGTGCCAAGCTAGTCGACCAA
TTCTCATGTTTGACAGCTTATCATCGCAGATCCGGGCAACGTTGTTGCCATTGCTGCAGGCGCAGAACTG
GTAGGTATGGAAGATCTATACATTGAATCAATATTGGCAATTAGCCATATTAGTCATTGGTTATATAGCA
TAAATCAATATTGGCTATTGGCCATTGCATACGTTGTATCTATATCATAATATGTACATTTATATTGGCT
CATGTCCAATATGACCGCCATGTTGACATTGATTATTGACTAGTTATTAATAGTAATCAATTACGGGGTC
ATTAGTTCATAGCCCATATATGGAGTTCCGCGTTACATAACTTACGGTAAATGGCCCGCCTGGCTGACCG
CCCAACGACCCCCGCCCATTGACGTCAATAATGACGTATGTTCCCATAGTAACGCCAATAGGGACTTTCC
ATTGACGTCAATGGGTGGAGTATTTACGGTAAACTGCCCACTTGGCAGTACATCAAGTGTATCATATGCC
AAGTCCGCCCCCTATTGACGTCAATGACGGTAAATGGCCCGCCTGGCATTATGCCCAGTACATGACCTTA
CGGGACTTTCCTACTTGGCAGTACATCTACGTATTAGTCATCGCTATTACCATGGTGATGCGGTTTTGGC
AGTACACCAATGGGCGTGGATAGCGGTTTGACTCACGGGGATTTCCAAGTCTCCACCCCATTGACGTCAA
TGGGAGTTTGTTTTGGCACCAAAATCAACGGGACTTTCCAAAATGTCGTAATAACCCCGCCCCGTTGACG
CAAATGGGCGGTAGGCGTGTACGGTGGGAGGTCTATATAAGCAGAGCTCGTTTAGTGAACCGTCAGATCT
CTAGAAGCTGGGTACCAGCTGCTAGCGCCACCATGAAGACCATCATCGCCCTGAGCTACATCTTCTGCCT
GGTGTTCGCCGACTACAAGGATGACGACGACGGCAGCCCCGGAGGAGCTGCTGAGAACTCGGACTTCTAC
CTGCCTGGGGATTACCTCCTGGGTGGCCTCTTCTCCCTCCATGCCAACATGAAGGGCATTGTTCACCTTA
ACTTCCTGCAGGTGCCCATGTGCAAGGAGTATGAAGTGAAGGTGATAGGCTACAACCTCATGCAGGCCAT
GCGCTTTGCGGTGGAGGAGATCAACAATGACAGCAGCCTGCTGCCTGGTGTGCTGCTGGGCTATGAGATC
GTGGATGTGTGCTACATCTCCAACAATGTCCAGCCGGTGCTCTACTTCCTGGCACACGAGGACAACCTCC
TTCCCATCCAAGAGGACTACAGTAACTACATTTCCCGTGTGGTGGCTGTCATTGGCCCTGACAACTCCGA
GTCTGTCATGACTGTGGCCAACTTCCTCTCCCTATTTCTCCTTCCACAGATCACCTACAGCGCCATCAGC
GATGAGCTGCGAGACAAGGTGCGCTTCCCGGCTTTGCTGCGTACCACACCCAGCGCCGACCACCACATCG
AGGCCATGGTGCAGCTTATGCTGCACTTCCGCTGGAACTGGATCATTGTGCTGGTGAGCAGCGACACCTA
TGGCCGCGACAATGGCCAGCTGCTTGGCGAGCGCGTGGCCCGGCGCGACATCTGCATCGCCTTCCAGGAG
ACGCTGCCCACACTGCAGCCCAACCAGAACATGACGTCAGAGGAGCGCCAGCGCCTGGTGACCATTGTGG
ACAAGCTGCAGCAGAGCACAGCGCGCGTCGTGGTCGTGTTCTCGCCCGACCTGACCCTGTACCACTTCTT
CAATGAGGTGCTGCGCCAGAACTTCACTGGCGCCGTGTGGATCGCCTCCGAGTCCTGGGCCATCGACCCG
GTCCTGCACAACCTCACGGAGCTGCGCCACTTGGGCACCTTCCTGGGCATCACCATCCAGAGCGTGCCCA
TCCCGGGCTTCAGTGAGTTCCGCGAGTGGGGCCCACAGGCTGGGCCGCCACCCCTCAGCAGGACCAGCCA
GAGCTATACCTGCAACCAGGAGTGCGACAACTGCCTGAACGCCACCTTGTCCTTCAACACCATTCTCAGG
CTCTCTGGGGAGCGTGTCGTCTACAGCGTGTACTCTGCGGTCTATGCTGTGGCCCATGCCCTGCACAGCC
TCCTCGGCTGTGACAAAAGCACCTGCACCAAGAGGGTGGTCTACCCCTGGCAGCTGCTTGAGGAGATCTG
GAAGGTCAACTTCACTCTCCTGGACCACCAAATCTTCTTCGACCCGCAAGGGGACGTGGCTCTGCACTTG
GAGATTGTCCAGTGGCAATGGGACCGGAGCCAGAATCCCTTCCAGAGCGTCGCCTCCTACTACCCCCTGC
AGCGACAGCTGAAGAACATCCAAGACATCTCCTGGCACACCATCAACAACACGATCCCTATGTCCATGTG
TTCCAAGAGGTGCCAGTCAGGGCAAAAGAAGAAGCCTGTGGGCATCCACGTCTGCTGCTTCGAGTGCATC
GACTGCCTTCCCGGCACCTTCCTCAACCACACTGAAGATGAATATGAATGCCAGGCCTGCCCGAATAACG
AGTGGTCCTACCAGAGTGAGACCTCCTGCTTCAAGCGGCAGCTGGTCTTCCTGGAATGGCATGAGGCACC
CACCATCGCTTAGCTCGAGGCCGGCAAGGCCGGATCCAGACATGATAAGATACATTGATGAGTTTGGACA
AACCACAACTAGAATGCAGTGAAAAAAATGCTTTATTTGTGAAATTTGTGATGCTATTGCTTTATTTGTA
ACCATTATAAGCTGCAATAAACAAGTTAACAACAACAATTGCATTCATTTTATGTTTCAGGTTCAGGGGG
AGGTGTGGGAGGTTTTTTAAAGCAAGTAAAACCTCTACAAATGTGGTATGGCTGATTATGATCCGGCTGC
CTCGCGCGTTTCGGTGATGACGGTGAAAACCTCTGACACATGCAGCTCCCGGAGACGGTCACAGCTTGTC
TGTAAGCGGATGCCGGGAGCAGACAAGCCCGTCAGGGCGCGTCAGCGGGTGTTGGCGGGTGTCGGGGCGC
AGCCATGA
